>Addgene plasmid #230769 | AiP20019 - pAAV-AiE3056m-minBG-SYFP2-WPRE3-BGHpA | addgene full sequence | sequence record 466349 | Addgene NGS Result
GGCTTTAAATGACATGATCAGATTTGCATTTTAATAAGAGCTCAGTGGCTGCTGTGGAGAGCATGAACCA
CAGTGCGGGTGGTGCATGGGGAGAGCCAGGGTAGGAAGGGAATGAGGACACCTGTGCAGGGGGCATTGGT
GGGTCTGAGACGCACTTCCTGTCAGATCTTCTTTGAGATGCTAGGTAAGAAGTGTCCCTTGCTGAGTGCC
TTGGAGCCGATTCACACCGCCTCATTAATCTTTGAAACAGCTAACAGAGGCAGTGAGAACAGCAATACTG
TGTCCATCTGGAGGGAGAGGAAGCAGAGGCTCACGCCGGCGGAGCTCGGGCTGGGCATAAAAGTCAGGGC
AGAGCCATCTATTGCTTACATTTGCTTCTGGGATCCAGATCTTTCGAAGCTAGCGCTACCGGTCGCCACC
ATGGTGAGCAAGGGCGAGGAGCTGTTCACCGGGGTGGTGCCCATCCTGGTCGAGCTGGACGGCGACGTAA
ACGGCCACAAGTTCAGCGTGTCCGGCGAGGGCGAGGGCGATGCCACCTACGGCAAGCTGACCCTGAAGCT
GATCTGCACCACCGGCAAGCTGCCCGTGCCCTGGCCCACCCTCGTGACCACCCTGGGCTACGGCGTGCAG
TGCTTCGCCCGCTACCCCGACCACATGAAGCAGCACGACTTCTTCAAGTCCGCCATGCCCGAAGGCTACG
TCCAGGAGCGCACCATCTTCTTCAAGGACGACGGCAACTACAAGACCCGCGCCGAGGTGAAGTTCGAGGG
CGACACCCTGGTGAACCGCATCGAGCTGAAGGGCATCGACTTCAAGGAGGACGGCAACATCCTGGGGCAC
AAGCTGGAGTACAACTACAACAGCCACAACGTCTATATCACCGCCGACAAGCAGAAGAACGGCATCAAGG
CCAACTTCAAGATCCGCCACAACATCGAGGACGGCGGCGTGCAGCTCGCCGACCACTACCAGCAGAACAC
CCCCATCGGCGACGGCCCCGTGCTGCTGCCCGACAACCACTACCTGAGCTACCAGTCCAAGCTGAGCAAA
GACCCCAACGAGAAGCGCGATCACATGGTCCTGCTGGAGTTCGTGACCGCCGCCGGGATCACTCTCGGCA
TGGACGAGCTGTACAAGTAAGTCGACGGCGCGCCGCGGCCGCGAATTCGATATCATAATCAACCTCTGGA
TTACAAAATTTGTGAAAGATTGACTGGTATTCTTAACTATGTTGCTCCTTTTACGCTATGTGGATACGCT
GCTTTAATGCCTTTGTATCATGCTATTGCTTCCCGTATGGCTTTCATTTTCTCCTCCTTGTATAAATCCT
GGTTAGTTCTTGCCACGGCGGAACTCATCGCCGCCTGCCTTGCCCGCTGCTGGACAGGGGCTCGGCTGTT
GGGCACTGACAATTCCGTGGCTCGAGAGATCTTCGACTGTGCCTTCTAGTTGCCAGCCATCTGTTGTTTG
CCCCTCCCCCGTGCCTTCCTTGACCCTGGAAGGTGCCACTCCCACTGTCCTTTCCTAATAAAATGAGGAA
ATTGCATCGCATTGTCTGAGTAGGTGTCATTCTATTCTGGGGGGTGGGGTGGGGCAGGACAGCAAGGGGG
AGGATTGGGAAGACAATAGCAGGCATGAGATCTCACGTGCGGACCGAGCGGCCGCAGGAACCCCTAGTGA
TGGAGTTGGCCACTCCCTCTCTGCGCGCTCGCTCGCTCACTGAGGCCGGGCGACCAAAGGTCGCCCGACG
CCCGGGCTTTGCCCGGGCGGCCTCAGTGAGCGAGCGAGCGCGCAGCTGCCTGCAGGGGCGCCTGATGCGG
TATTTTCTCCTTACGCATCTGTGCGGTATTTCACACCGCATA
[95 nt withheld, positions 1863-1957]
T
[46 nt withheld, positions 1959-2004]
C
[141 nt withheld, positions 2006-2146]
CCTTTGACGTTGGAGTCCACGTTCTTT
[37 nt withheld, positions 2174-2210]
ACTCTATCTCGGGCTATTCTTTTGATTTATAAGGGATTTTGCCGATTTCGGTCTATTGGTTAAAAAATGA
GCTGATTTAACAAAAATTTAACGCGAATTTTAACAAAATATTAACGTTTACAATTTTATGGTGCACTCTC
AGTACAATCTGCTCTGATGCCGCATAGTTAAGCCAGCCCCGACACCCGCCAACACCCGCTGACGCGCCCT
GACGGGCTTGTCTGCTCCCGGCATCCGCTTACAGACAAGCTGTGACCGTCTCCGGGAGCTGCATGTGTCA
GAGGTTTTCACCGTCATCACCGAAACGCGCGAGACGAAAGGGCCTCGTGATACGCCTATTTTTATAGGTT
AATGTCATGATAATAATGGTTTCTTAGACGTCAGGTGGCACTTTTCGGGGAAATGTGCGCGGAACCCCTA
TTTGTTTATTTTTCTAAATACATTCAAATATGTATCCGCTCATGAGACAATAACCCTGATAAATGCTTCA
ATAATATTGAAAAAGGAAGAGTATGAGTATTCAACATTTCCGTGTCGCCCTTATTCCCTTTTTTGCGGCA
TTTTGCCTTCCTGTTTTTGCTCACCCAGAAACGCTGGTGAAAGTAAAAGATGCTGAAGATCAGTTGGGTG
CACGAGTGGGTTACATCGAACTGGATCTCAACAGCGGTAAGATCCTTGAGAGTTTTCGCCCCGAAGAACG
TTTTCCAATGATGAGCACTTTTAAAGTTCTGCTATGTGGCGCGGTATTATCCCGTATTGACGCCGGGCAA
GAGCAACTCGGTCGCCGCATACACTATTCTCAGAATGACTTGGTTGAGTACTCACCAGTCACAGAAAAGC
ATCTTACGGATGGCATGACAGTAAGAGAATTATGCAGTGCTGCCATAACCATGAGTGATAACACTGCGGC
CAACTTACTTCTGACAACGATCGGAGGACCGAAGGAGCTAACCGCTTTTTTGCACAACATGGGGGATCAT
GTAACTCGCCTTGATCGTTGGGAACCGGAGCTGAATGAAGCCATACCAAACGACGAGCGTGACACCACGA
TGCCTGTAGCAATGGCAACAACGTTGCGCAAACTATTAACTGGCGAACTACTTACTCTAGCTTCCCGGCA
ACAATTAATAGACTGGATGGAGGCGGATAAAGTTGCAGGACCACTTCTGCGCTCGGCCCTTCCGGCTGGC
TGGTTTATTGCTGATAAATCTGGAGCCGGTGAGCGTGGGTCTCGCGGTATCATTGCAGCACTGGGGCCAG
ATGGTAAGCCCTCCCGTATCGTAGTTATCTACACGACGGGGAGTCAGGCAACTATGGATGAACGAAATAG
ACAGATCGCTGAGATAGGTGCCTCACTGATTAAGCATTGGTAACTGTCAGACCAAGTTTACTCATATATA
CTTTAGATTGATTTAAAACTTCATTTTTAATTTAAAAGGATCTAGGTGAAGATCCTTTTTGATAATCTCA
TGACCAAAATCCCTTAACGTGAGTTTTCGTTCCACTGAGCGTCAGACCCCGTAGAAAAGATCAAAGGATC
TTCTTGAGATCCTTTTTTTCTGCGCGTAATCTGCTGCTTGCAAACAAAAAAACCACCGCTACCAGCGGTG
GTTTGTTTGCCGGATCAAGAGCTACCAACTCTTTTTCCGAAGGTAACTGGCTTCAGCAGAGCGCAGATAC
CAAATACTGTTCTTCTAGTGTAGCCGTAGTTAGGCCACCACTTCAAGAACTCTGTAGCACCGCCTACATA
CCTCGCTCTGCTAATCCTGTTACCAGTGGCTGCTGCCAGTGGCGATAAGTCGTGTCTTACCGGGTTGGAC
TCAAGACGATAGTTACCGGATAAGGCGCAGCGGTCGGGCTGAACGGGGGGTTCGTGCACACAGCCCAGCT
TGGAGCGAACGACCTACACCGAACTGAGATACCTACAGCGTGAGCTATGAGAAAGCGCCACGCTTCCCGA
AGGGAGAAAGGCGGACAGGTATCCGGTAAGCGGCAGGGTCGGAACAGGAGAGCGCACGAGGGAGCTTCCA
GGGGGAAACGCCTGGTATCTTTATAGTCCTGTCGGGTTTCGCCACCTCTGACTTGAGCGTCGATTTTTGT
GATGCTCGTCAGGGGGGCGGAGCCTATGGAAAAACGCCAGCAACGCGGCCTTTTTACGGTTCCTGGCCTT
TTGCTGGCCTTTTGCTCACATGTCCTGCAGGCAGCTGCGCGCTCGCTCGCTCACTGAGGCCGCCCGGGCG
TCGGGCGACCTTTGGTCGCCCGGCCTCAGTGAGCGAGCGAGCGCGCAGAGAGGGAGTGGCCAACTCCATC
ACTAGGGGTTCCTGCGGCCGCACGCGTAGATGACTGGAGGAGTTGACCAGGCTGTGGCTGGGGTGCTGGG
AGCAGGAGAAAGAGGAGAAGTGGGTAGCCTAGGAGAGGAAACAGCCTGTGATAAAAAAGAACAGTCAGGA
CCTCTAGGCATCCAGAGGAAGGCAGCTGGGCTGGCACACACCAGATGTAGCTGCTGTGGGACACTGTGGG
CAGGACCAGGTCAAGGTTTTGGATTGGGTCCCAGGACTGCTGGGAAGCCATTGAG
Features (pLannotate 1.2.2; 14 found; start..end, strand, type, name):
    421..1137    +  CDS            SYFP2: SYFP2 is a basic (constitutively fluorescent) yellow fluorescent protein published in 2006, derived from Aequorea victoria. It is reported to be a very rapidly-maturing monomer with moderate acid sensitivity.
   1177..1334    +  misc_feature   WPRE (fragment): woodchuck hepatitis virus posttranscriptional regulatory element
   1340..1420    +  misc_feature   WPRE (fragment): woodchuck hepatitis virus posttranscriptional regulatory element
   1437..1548    +  polyA_signal   bGH poly(A) signal: bovine growth hormone polyadenylation signal
   1666..1806    +  repeat_region  AAV2 ITR: inverted terminal repeat of adeno-associated virus serotype 2 inverted
   1811..1862    -  misc_feature   bom (fragment): basis of mobility region from pBR322
   1881..2336    +  rep_origin     f1 ori (sequence partly withheld): f1 bacteriophage origin of replication; arrow indicates direction of (+) strand synthesis
   2337..2386    -  misc_feature   bom (fragment): basis of mobility region from pBR322
   2488..2523    -  CDS            rop (fragment): Rop protein, which maintains plasmids at low copy number; rop
   2618..2722    +  promoter       AmpR promoter: bla
   2723..3583    +  CDS            AmpR: β-lactamase; bla; confers resistance to ampicillin, carbenicillin, and related antibiotics
   3754..4342    +  rep_origin     ori: high-copy-number ColE1/pMB1/pBR322/pUC origin of replication
   4415..4442    +  repeat_region  AAV2 ITR (fragment): inverted terminal repeat of adeno-associated virus serotype 2 inverted
   4471..4498    +  repeat_region  AAV2 ITR (fragment): inverted terminal repeat of adeno-associated virus serotype 2 inverted
