[The description below was written by a language model from this plasmid's Addgene catalogue record and pLannotate feature annotations shown in this document.]
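Description:
AiP20019 - pAAV-AiE3056m-minBG-SYFP2-WPRE3-BGHpA is an AAV transfer plasmid built on a pAAV2 backbone and designed to produce recombinant adeno-associated virus carrying an enhancer-driven fluorescent reporter. In bacteria it is maintained as a high-copy plasmid through a ColE1/pUC-type origin and selected with ampicillin via the β-lactamase gene and its native promoter. An f1 phage origin and small remnants of pBR322 bom and rop sequences are also annotated in the backbone. The expression cassette is flanked by AAV2 inverted terminal repeats, which direct replication and packaging of the intervening DNA into viral particles. One ITR is annotated in full, while the other is detected only as two short fragments, which may reflect how difficult these repeats are to sequence and annotate rather than a real truncation.

The payload pairs the candidate enhancer AiE3056m with the minimal beta-globin promoter (minBG). A minimal promoter has little activity on its own, so the enhancer sets the pattern and strength of expression. Neither element is picked up in the automated feature table, but both would fall in the unannotated region between the upstream ITR and the reporter. They drive SYFP2, a rapidly maturing monomeric yellow fluorescent protein derived from Aequorea victoria. It is followed by WPRE3, a shortened woodchuck hepatitis virus posttranscriptional element that boosts transcript stability and expression (annotated here as two WPRE fragments), and by the bovine growth hormone polyadenylation signal.

According to the record, the enhancer is intended to drive AAV-mediated transgene expression in specific populations of brain cells, though the target population is not stated. The construct belongs to a collection of enhancer AAVs for genetic access to cortical cell types, with SYFP2 fluorescence marking the cells in which the enhancer is active.
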