Addgene plasmid #230769: AiP20019 - pAAV-AiE3056m-minBG-SYFP2-WPRE3-BGHpA
Purpose: AiE3056m is an enhancer sequence, designed to drive AAV-mediated transgene expression in specific populations of brain cells
Depositing lab: Allen Institute for Brain Science & Bosiljka Tasic. Depositing organization: Allen Institute. Publication: A suite of enhancer AAVs and transgenic mouse lines for genetic access to cortical cell types. Ben-Simon Y, Hooper M, Narayan S, Daigle TL, Dwivedi D, Way SW, Oster A, Stafford DA, Mich JK, Taormina MJ, Martinez RA, Opitz-Araya X, Roth JR, Alexander JR, Allen S, Amster A, Arbuckle J, Ayala A, Baker PM, Bakken TE, Barcelli T, Barta S, Bendrick J, Bertagnolli D, Bielstein C, Bishwakarma P, Bowlus J, Boyer G, Brouner K, Casian B, Casper T, Chakka AB, Chakrabarty R, Chance RK, Chavan S, Clark M, Colbert K, Collman F, Daniel S, Departee M, DiValentin P, Donadio N, Dotson N, Egdorf T, Fliss T, Gabitto M, Garcia J, Gary A, Gasperini M, Gloe J, Goldy J, Gore BB, Graybuck L, Greisman N, Haeseleer F, Halterman C, Haradon Z, Hastings SD, Helback O, Ho W, Hockemeyer D, Huang C, Huff S, Hunker A, Johansen N, Jones D, Juneau Z, Kalmbach B, Kannan M, Khem S, Kussick E, Kutsal R, Larsen R, Lee C, Lee AY, Leibly M, Lenz GH, Li S, Liang E, Lusk N, Madigan Z, Malloy J, Malone J, McCue R, Melchor J, Mollenkopf T, Moosman S, Morin E, Newman D, Ng L, Ngo K, Omstead V, Otto S, Oyama A, Pena N, Pham T, Phillips E, Pom CA, Potekhina L, Ransford S, Ray PL, Rette D, Reynoldson C, Rimorin C, Rocha D, Ruiz A, Sanchez REA, Sawyer L, Sedeno-Cortes A, Sevigny JP, Shapovalova N, Shepard N, Shulga L, Sigler AR, Siverts L, Soliman S, Somasundaram S, Staats B, Stewart K, Szelenyi E, Tieu M, Trader C, Tran A, van Velthoven CTJ, Walker M, Wang Y, Weed N, Wirthlin M, Wood T, Wynalda B, Yao Z, Zhou T, Ariza J, Dee N, Reding M, Ronellenfitch K, Mufti S, Sunkin SM, Smith KA, Esposito L, Waters J, Thyagarajan B, Yao S, Lein ES, Zeng H, Levi BP, Ngai J, Ting JT, Tasic B. Cell. 2025 May 16:S0092-8674(25)00513-6. doi: 10.1016/j.cell.2025.05.002. PubMed 40403729.
Backbone
  Vector backbone: pAAV2
  Vector type: AAV
Growth in bacteria
  Bacterial resistance: Ampicillin, 100 μg/mL
  Growth temperature: 37°C
  Growth strain: NEB Stable
  Copy number: High Copy
Gene/Insert
  Gene/Insert name: SYFP2
  Species: Synthetic
  Promoter: minBG
  Cloning method: Gibson Cloning
Terms and licenses: Academic/Nonprofit Terms; Industry Terms: Not Available to Industry
How to cite: AiP20019 - pAAV-AiE3056m-minBG-SYFP2-WPRE3-BGHpA was a gift from Allen Institute for Brain Science & Bosiljka Tasic (Addgene plasmid # 230769 ; http://n2t.net/addgene:230769 ; RRID:Addgene_230769)
